Addgene plasmid #230722: AiP1855 - pAAV-AiE2429m-minBG-SYFP2-WPRE3-BGHpA
Purpose: AiE2429m is an enhancer sequence, designed to drive AAV-mediated transgene expression in specific populations of brain cells
Depositing lab: Allen Institute for Brain Science & Bosiljka Tasic. Depositing organization: Allen Institute. Publication: A suite of enhancer AAVs and transgenic mouse lines for genetic access to cortical cell types. Ben-Simon Y, Hooper M, Narayan S, Daigle TL, Dwivedi D, Way SW, Oster A, Stafford DA, Mich JK, Taormina MJ, Martinez RA, Opitz-Araya X, Roth JR, Alexander JR, Allen S, Amster A, Arbuckle J, Ayala A, Baker PM, Bakken TE, Barcelli T, Barta S, Bendrick J, Bertagnolli D, Bielstein C, Bishwakarma P, Bowlus J, Boyer G, Brouner K, Casian B, Casper T, Chakka AB, Chakrabarty R, Chance RK, Chavan S, Clark M, Colbert K, Collman F, Daniel S, Departee M, DiValentin P, Donadio N, Dotson N, Egdorf T, Fliss T, Gabitto M, Garcia J, Gary A, Gasperini M, Gloe J, Goldy J, Gore BB, Graybuck L, Greisman N, Haeseleer F, Halterman C, Haradon Z, Hastings SD, Helback O, Ho W, Hockemeyer D, Huang C, Huff S, Hunker A, Johansen N, Jones D, Juneau Z, Kalmbach B, Kannan M, Khem S, Kussick E, Kutsal R, Larsen R, Lee C, Lee AY, Leibly M, Lenz GH, Li S, Liang E, Lusk N, Madigan Z, Malloy J, Malone J, McCue R, Melchor J, Mollenkopf T, Moosman S, Morin E, Newman D, Ng L, Ngo K, Omstead V, Otto S, Oyama A, Pena N, Pham T, Phillips E, Pom CA, Potekhina L, Ransford S, Ray PL, Rette D, Reynoldson C, Rimorin C, Rocha D, Ruiz A, Sanchez REA, Sawyer L, Sedeno-Cortes A, Sevigny JP, Shapovalova N, Shepard N, Shulga L, Sigler AR, Siverts L, Soliman S, Somasundaram S, Staats B, Stewart K, Szelenyi E, Tieu M, Trader C, Tran A, van Velthoven CTJ, Walker M, Wang Y, Weed N, Wirthlin M, Wood T, Wynalda B, Yao Z, Zhou T, Ariza J, Dee N, Reding M, Ronellenfitch K, Mufti S, Sunkin SM, Smith KA, Esposito L, Waters J, Thyagarajan B, Yao S, Lein ES, Zeng H, Levi BP, Ngai J, Ting JT, Tasic B. Cell. 2025 May 16:S0092-8674(25)00513-6. doi: 10.1016/j.cell.2025.05.002. PubMed 40403729.
Backbone
  Vector backbone: pAAV2
  Vector type: AAV
Growth in bacteria
  Bacterial resistance: Ampicillin, 100 μg/mL
  Growth temperature: 37°C
  Growth strain: NEB Stable
  Copy number: High Copy
Gene/Insert
  Gene/Insert name: SYFP2
  Species: Synthetic
  Promoter: minBG
  Cloning method: Gibson Cloning
Terms and licenses: Academic/Nonprofit Terms; Industry Terms: Not Available to Industry
How to cite: AiP1855 - pAAV-AiE2429m-minBG-SYFP2-WPRE3-BGHpA was a gift from Allen Institute for Brain Science & Bosiljka Tasic (Addgene plasmid # 230722 ; http://n2t.net/addgene:230722 ; RRID:Addgene_230722)
