[The description below was written by a language model from this plasmid's Addgene catalogue record and pLannotate feature annotations shown in this document.]
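Description:
AiP1855 - pAAV-AiE2429m-minBG-SYFP2-WPRE3-BGHpA is an AAV transfer plasmid built on a pAAV2 backbone, roughly 5 kb in the sequenced record. It carries a reporter cassette between AAV serotype 2 inverted terminal repeats, the cis elements needed to replicate and package the intervening DNA into recombinant AAV particles. In bacteria it is maintained by a high-copy ColE1/pUC-type origin and selected with ampicillin through the β-lactamase gene and its native promoter. The backbone also contains an f1 phage origin and short remnants of the pBR322 rop and bom regions. One ITR is annotated in full, while the other is detected only as two short fragments. This may reflect the difficulty of sequencing or annotating these structured repeats, but the record does not settle the point.

The payload is an enhancer-driven expression unit. The enhancer AiE2429m sits upstream of minBG, which the name suggests is a minimal beta-globin promoter expected to have little activity alone, so that expression depends largely on the enhancer. Neither element was recognised by the automated annotation, but an unannotated stretch of about 900 nt between SYFP2 and the fragmentary ITR is where they would be expected to lie. The cassette expresses SYFP2, a fast-maturing monomeric yellow fluorescent protein derived from Aequorea victoria. It is followed by WPRE3, a shortened woodchuck hepatitis virus posttranscriptional element (annotated as two WPRE fragments) that boosts transcript expression while saving packaging space, and by the bovine growth hormone polyadenylation signal.

The stated purpose is to drive AAV-mediated transgene expression in specific populations of brain cells. The construct belongs to a collection of enhancer AAVs for genetic access to cortical cell types, though the record does not say which population AiE2429m targets.
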