Features (pLannotate 1.2.2; 14 found; start..end, strand, type, name):
    710..1570    -  CDS            AmpR: β-lactamase; bla; confers resistance to ampicillin, carbenicillin, and related antibiotics
   1571..1675    -  promoter       AmpR promoter: bla
   1770..1805    +  CDS            rop (fragment): Rop protein, which maintains plasmids at low copy number; rop
   1907..1956    +  misc_feature   bom (fragment): basis of mobility region from pBR322
   1957..2412    -  rep_origin     f1 ori (sequence partly withheld): f1 bacteriophage origin of replication; arrow indicates direction of (+) strand synthesis
   2431..2482    +  misc_feature   bom (fragment): basis of mobility region from pBR322
   2487..2627    -  repeat_region  AAV2 ITR: inverted terminal repeat of adeno-associated virus serotype 2 inverted
   2745..2856    -  polyA_signal   bGH poly(A) signal: bovine growth hormone polyadenylation signal
   2873..2953    -  misc_feature   WPRE (fragment): woodchuck hepatitis virus posttranscriptional regulatory element
   2959..3116    -  misc_feature   WPRE (fragment): woodchuck hepatitis virus posttranscriptional regulatory element
   3156..3872    -  CDS            SYFP2: SYFP2 is a basic (constitutively fluorescent) yellow fluorescent protein published in 2006, derived from Aequorea victoria. It is reported to be a very rapidly-maturing monomer with moderate acid sensitivity.
   4804..4831    -  repeat_region  AAV2 ITR (fragment): inverted terminal repeat of adeno-associated virus serotype 2 inverted
   4860..4887    -  repeat_region  AAV2 ITR (fragment): inverted terminal repeat of adeno-associated virus serotype 2 inverted
   4960..539     -  rep_origin     ori (across the origin): high-copy-number ColE1/pMB1/pBR322/pUC origin of replication
>Addgene plasmid #230722 | AiP1855 - pAAV-AiE2429m-minBG-SYFP2-WPRE3-BGHpA | addgene full sequence | sequence record 466313 | Addgene NGS Result
GTCAGAGGTGGCGAAACCCGACAGGACTATAAAGATACCAGGCGTTTCCCCCTGGAAGCTCCCTCGTGCG
CTCTCCTGTTCCGACCCTGCCGCTTACCGGATACCTGTCCGCCTTTCTCCCTTCGGGAAGCGTGGCGCTT
TCTCATAGCTCACGCTGTAGGTATCTCAGTTCGGTGTAGGTCGTTCGCTCCAAGCTGGGCTGTGTGCACG
AACCCCCCGTTCAGCCCGACCGCTGCGCCTTATCCGGTAACTATCGTCTTGAGTCCAACCCGGTAAGACA
CGACTTATCGCCACTGGCAGCAGCCACTGGTAACAGGATTAGCAGAGCGAGGTATGTAGGCGGTGCTACA
GAGTTCTTGAAGTGGTGGCCTAACTACGGCTACACTAGAAGAACAGTATTTGGTATCTGCGCTCTGCTGA
AGCCAGTTACCTTCGGAAAAAGAGTTGGTAGCTCTTGATCCGGCAAACAAACCACCGCTGGTAGCGGTGG
TTTTTTTGTTTGCAAGCAGCAGATTACGCGCAGAAAAAAAGGATCTCAAGAAGATCCTTTGATCTTTTCT
ACGGGGTCTGACGCTCAGTGGAACGAAAACTCACGTTAAGGGATTTTGGTCATGAGATTATCAAAAAGGA
TCTTCACCTAGATCCTTTTAAATTAAAAATGAAGTTTTAAATCAATCTAAAGTATATATGAGTAAACTTG
GTCTGACAGTTACCAATGCTTAATCAGTGAGGCACCTATCTCAGCGATCTGTCTATTTCGTTCATCCATA
GTTGCCTGACTCCCCGTCGTGTAGATAACTACGATACGGGAGGGCTTACCATCTGGCCCCAGTGCTGCAA
TGATACCGCGAGACCCACGCTCACCGGCTCCAGATTTATCAGCAATAAACCAGCCAGCCGGAAGGGCCGA
GCGCAGAAGTGGTCCTGCAACTTTATCCGCCTCCATCCAGTCTATTAATTGTTGCCGGGAAGCTAGAGTA
AGTAGTTCGCCAGTTAATAGTTTGCGCAACGTTGTTGCCATTGCTACAGGCATCGTGGTGTCACGCTCGT
CGTTTGGTATGGCTTCATTCAGCTCCGGTTCCCAACGATCAAGGCGAGTTACATGATCCCCCATGTTGTG
CAAAAAAGCGGTTAGCTCCTTCGGTCCTCCGATCGTTGTCAGAAGTAAGTTGGCCGCAGTGTTATCACTC
ATGGTTATGGCAGCACTGCATAATTCTCTTACTGTCATGCCATCCGTAAGATGCTTTTCTGTGACTGGTG
AGTACTCAACCAAGTCATTCTGAGAATAGTGTATGCGGCGACCGAGTTGCTCTTGCCCGGCGTCAATACG
GGATAATACCGCGCCACATAGCAGAACTTTAAAAGTGCTCATCATTGGAAAACGTTCTTCGGGGCGAAAA
CTCTCAAGGATCTTACCGCTGTTGAGATCCAGTTCGATGTAACCCACTCGTGCACCCAACTGATCTTCAG
CATCTTTTACTTTCACCAGCGTTTCTGGGTGAGCAAAAACAGGAAGGCAAAATGCCGCAAAAAAGGGAAT
AAGGGCGACACGGAAATGTTGAATACTCATACTCTTCCTTTTTCAATATTATTGAAGCATTTATCAGGGT
TATTGTCTCATGAGCGGATACATATTTGAATGTATTTAGAAAAATAAACAAATAGGGGTTCCGCGCACAT
TTCCCCGAAAAGTGCCACCTGACGTCTAAGAAACCATTATTATCATGACATTAACCTATAAAAATAGGCG
TATCACGAGGCCCTTTCGTCTCGCGCGTTTCGGTGATGACGGTGAAAACCTCTGACACATGCAGCTCCCG
GAGACGGTCACAGCTTGTCTGTAAGCGGATGCCGGGAGCAGACAAGCCCGTCAGGGCGCGTCAGCGGGTG
TTGGCGGGTGTCGGGGCTGGCTTAACTATGCGGCATCAGAGCAGATTGTACTGAGAGTGCACCATAAAAT
TGTAAACGTTAATATTTTGTTAAAATTCGCGTTAAATTTTTGTTAAATCAGCTCATTTTTTAACCAATAG
ACCGAAATCGGCAAAATCCCTTATAAATCAAAAGAATAGCCCGAGATAGAGT
[37 nt withheld, positions 2083-2119]
AAAGAACGTGGACTCCAACGTCAAAGG
[141 nt withheld, positions 2147-2287]
G
[46 nt withheld, positions 2289-2334]
A
[95 nt withheld, positions 2336-2430]
TATGCGGTGTGAAATACCGCACAGATGCGTAAGGAGAAAATACCGCATCAGGCGCCCCTGCAGGCAGCTG
CGCGCTCGCTCGCTCACTGAGGCCGCCCGGGCAAAGCCCGGGCGTCGGGCGACCTTTGGTCGCCCGGCCT
CAGTGAGCGAGCGAGCGCGCAGAGAGGGAGTGGCCAACTCCATCACTAGGGGTTCCTGCGGCCGCTCGGT
CCGCACGTGAGATCTCATGCCTGCTATTGTCTTCCCAATCCTCCCCCTTGCTGTCCTGCCCCACCCCACC
CCCCAGAATAGAATGACACCTACTCAGACAATGCGATGCAATTTCCTCATTTTATTAGGAAAGGACAGTG
GGAGTGGCACCTTCCAGGGTCAAGGAAGGCACGGGGGAGGGGCAAACAACAGATGGCTGGCAACTAGAAG
GCACAGTCGAAGATCTCTCGAGCCACGGAATTGTCAGTGCCCAACAGCCGAGCCCCTGTCCAGCAGCGGG
CAAGGCAGGCGGCGATGAGTTCCGCCGTGGCAAGAACTAACCAGGATTTATACAAGGAGGAGAAAATGAA
AGCCATACGGGAAGCAATAGCATGATACAAAGGCATTAAAGCAGCGTATCCACATAGCGTAAAAGGAGCA
ACATAGTTAAGAATACCAGTCAATCTTTCACAAATTTTGTAATCCAGAGGTTGATTATGATATCGAATTC
GCGGCCGCGGCGCGCCGTCGACTTACTTGTACAGCTCGTCCATGCCGAGAGTGATCCCGGCGGCGGTCAC
GAACTCCAGCAGGACCATGTGATCGCGCTTCTCGTTGGGGTCTTTGCTCAGCTTGGACTGGTAGCTCAGG
TAGTGGTTGTCGGGCAGCAGCACGGGGCCGTCGCCGATGGGGGTGTTCTGCTGGTAGTGGTCGGCGAGCT
GCACGCCGCCGTCCTCGATGTTGTGGCGGATCTTGAAGTTGGCCTTGATGCCGTTCTTCTGCTTGTCGGC
GGTGATATAGACGTTGTGGCTGTTGTAGTTGTACTCCAGCTTGTGCCCCAGGATGTTGCCGTCCTCCTTG
AAGTCGATGCCCTTCAGCTCGATGCGGTTCACCAGGGTGTCGCCCTCGAACTTCACCTCGGCGCGGGTCT
TGTAGTTGCCGTCGTCCTTGAAGAAGATGGTGCGCTCCTGGACGTAGCCTTCGGGCATGGCGGACTTGAA
GAAGTCGTGCTGCTTCATGTGGTCGGGGTAGCGGGCGAAGCACTGCACGCCGTAGCCCAGGGTGGTCACG
AGGGTGGGCCAGGGCACGGGCAGCTTGCCGGTGGTGCAGATCAGCTTCAGGGTCAGCTTGCCGTAGGTGG
CATCGCCCTCGCCCTCGCCGGACACGCTGAACTTGTGGCCGTTTACGTCGCCGTCCAGCTCGACCAGGAT
GGGCACCACCCCGGTGAACAGCTCCTCGCCCTTGCTCACCATGGTGGCGACCGGTAGCGCTAGCTTCGAA
AGATCTGGATCCCAGAAGCAAATGTAAGCAATAGATGGCTCTGCCCTGACTTTTATGCCCAGCCCGAGCT
CCGCTCATTTATTTTCCTGTAAATGCTTCTATTGCTAACCAGGCCTTGGCCATTTTTCCCATGGGAAATG
GAGTTGTTGGCTTCCCCTGGTTCCTGTTCACCATCCAGGAAGTCGAATAAATAATGACCGTAGCCCATAC
TGGTGGGATGGATACAGGAGGAGGACTGAAAGCAGGAGAATATCAAACCCATCAAAAATCACCGAGATCA
GTGCAAAGACTGAAGCAGAAAGACACAGCCTCTAAATAGGAGCGGCCTTAATGAAAGTGCATCACCTCAG
AGCCAACATGAAGTCTGCAGATGGGATGCACCTGCCTCCTGAGAACCTCACAGAGGGAAATCAAGCATCA
GAACCCAGAATGGAAGCAGAAAACCCCCAATCAGACTCCTCGGAGACACTTCAGAAAAGGAACTCTCAGC
TTGCAAAACAACAGGTGCATCTCTAAAGAGATGTGGCTCCTGCCCCCACCCCATACCACCGCACCCTGAG
ATTGCAGCACTGCTCTGAACTCTCCAATCAAGCCTCTTTCTTTGGTCACTCTTAAAGTGGTTGGTTTCCA
GCACTAACCCTCACTCCTCCACCGAAATGAAATCTGCTAGCTTTGGCTGATGTTTAAACAGCTTCAATCT
CTGGGGTCTTTTGTGAGAGAGGATAATTTTAACACTGGTGATAAACCCACCAGAATTTCCAGGTGAGAGG
AGAAGCCTAGTGGAGCCTTTATCCAGCTGTTGAAGACAGGACCTGGGAACTCTTGGGACAAAGACATCGA
TTATTACTCTTACAACGCGTGCGGCCGCAGGAACCCCTAGTGATGGAGTTGGCCACTCCCTCTCTGCGCG
CTCGCTCGCTCACTGAGGCCGGGCGACCAAAGGTCGCCCGACGCCCGGGCGGCCTCAGTGAGCGAGCGAG
CGCGCAGCTGCCTGCAGGACATGTGAGCAAAAGGCCAGCAAAAGGCCAGGAACCGTAAAAAGGCCGCGTT
GCTGGCGTTTTTCCATAGGCTCCGCCCCCCTGACGAGCATCACAAAAATCGACGCTCAA
